Addgene plasmid #50286: pICH44199
Depositing lab: Sylvestre Marillonnet & Nicola Patron. Depositing organization: Leibniz Institute of Plant Biochemistry (IPB). Publication: A golden gate modular cloning toolbox for plants. Engler C, Youles M, Gruetzner R, Ehnert TM, Werner S, Jones JD, Patron NJ, Marillonnet S. ACS Synth Biol. 2014 Nov 21;3(11):839-43. doi: 10.1021/sb4001504. Epub 2014 Feb 20. PubMed 24933124.
Backbone
  Vector backbone: pICH41246
  Vector type: plant expression
Growth in bacteria
  Bacterial resistance: Spectinomycin, 50 μg/mL
  Growth temperature: 37°C
  Growth strain: DH5alpha
  Copy number: High Copy
Gene/Insert
  Gene/Insert name: 5'UTR, omega (Potato Virus X)
  Mutation: BsaI/BbsI sites removed by point-mutation
  Cloning method: Restriction Enzyme; 5′ cloning site BpiI (destroyed during cloning); 3′ cloning site BpiI (destroyed during cloning)
Terms and licenses: Academic/Nonprofit Terms; Industry Terms: Not Available to Industry
Depositor comments: insert can be released with BsaI
How to cite: pICH44199 was a gift from Sylvestre Marillonnet & Nicola Patron (Addgene plasmid # 50286 ; http://n2t.net/addgene:50286 ; RRID:Addgene_50286)
