[The description below was written by a language model from this plasmid's Addgene catalogue record and pLannotate feature annotations shown in this document.]
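Description:
pICH44199 is a small (about 2.3 kb) level 0 part plasmid from the plant Golden Gate modular cloning (MoClo) toolbox, built on the pICH41246 backbone and catalogued as a plant expression vector. In practice it is a storage and donor plasmid rather than an expression construct in its own right. It is maintained in E. coli at high copy through a ColE1/pUC-type origin of replication. Selection is with spectinomycin, conferred by the aadA aminoglycoside adenylyltransferase gene, which also gives streptomycin resistance. The annotation also detects short fragments of a gentamicin acetyltransferase gene, an integron integrase and lacI, together with a bla (AmpR) promoter. These are probably non-functional remnants carried along with the resistance cassette and the backbone's original cloning region, not working elements.

The payload is a 5' untranslated leader, recorded as "5'UTR, omega (Potato Virus X)". Viral leaders of this kind are generally placed between a promoter and a coding sequence to enhance translation of the downstream open reading frame in plant cells. The automated feature table does not annotate the insert itself, so its exact position and length are not given in the record. Internal BsaI and BbsI recognition sites were removed by point mutation so that the part tolerates Type IIS assembly. The fragment was cloned in through BpiI sites that were destroyed in the process, and it can be released with BsaI. This allows one-pot Golden Gate assembly with separate promoter, coding sequence and terminator modules into a complete plant transcription unit in a higher-level acceptor vector.
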