Features (pLannotate 1.2.2; 6 found; start..end, strand, type, name):
    105..893     -  CDS            aadA: S3AD_ECOLX - Experimental evidence at protein level: Swiss-Prot protein existence level 1. Mediates bacterial resistance to the antibiotics streptomycin and spectinomycin. From Escherichia coli.
    900..956     -  CDS            GmR (fragment): gentamycin acetyltransferase; aacC1; confers resistance to gentamycin
   1044..1124    +  CDS            int (fragment): INT2_ECOLX - Protein inferred from homology: Swiss-Prot protein existence level 3. Putative integrase believed to be involved in the insertion of antibiotic resistance genes into plasmids and transposons. From Escherichia coli.
   1115..1219    -  promoter       AmpR promoter: bla
   1434..1483    -  CDS            lacI (fragment): lac repressor; lacI; The lac repressor binds to the lac operator to inhibit transcription in E. coli. This inhibition can be relieved by adding lactose or isopropyl-β-D-thiogalactopyranoside (IPTG).
   1666..2254    -  rep_origin     ori: high-copy-number ColE1/pMB1/pBR322/pUC origin of replication
>Addgene plasmid #50286 | pICH44199 | addgene full sequence | sequence record 497536 | Addgene NGS Result
GTCATGAGATTATCAAAAAGGATCTTCACCTAGATCCTTTTAAATTAAAAATGAAGTTTTAAATCAATCT
AAAGTATATATGAGTAAACTTGGTCTGACAGTTATTTGCCGACTACCTTGGTGATCTCGCCTTTTACGTA
ATGGACAAATTCTTCCAACTGATCTGCGCGCGAGGCCAAGCGATCTTCTTCTTGTCCAAGATAAGCCTGT
CTAGCTTCAAGTATGACGGGCTGATACTGGGCCGGCAGGCGCTCCATTGCCCAGTCGGCAGCGACATCCT
TCGGCGCGATTTTGCCGGTTACTGCGCTGTACCAAATGCGGGACAACGTAAGCACTACATTTCGCTCATC
GCCAGCCCAGTCGGGCGGCGAGTTCCATAGCGTTAAGGTTTCATTTAGCGCCTCAAATAGATCCTGTTCA
GGAACCGGATCAAAGAGTTCCTCCGCCGCTGGACCTACCAAGGCAACGCTATGTTCTCTTGCTTTTGTCA
GCAAGATAGCCAGATCAATGTCGATCGTGGCTGGCTCGAAGATACCTGCAAGAATGTCATTGCGCTGCCA
TTCTCCAAATTGCAGTTCGCGCTTAGCTGGATAACGCCACGGAATGATGTCGTCGTGCACAACAATGGTG
ACTTCTACAGCGCGGAGAATCTCGCTCTCTCCAGGGGAAGCCGAAGTTTCCAAAAGGTCGTTGATCAAAG
CTCGCCGCGTTGTTTCATCAAGCCTTACGGTCACCGTAACCAGCAAATCAATATCGCTGTGTGGCTTCAG
GCCGCCATCCACTGCGGAGCCGTACAAATGTACGGCCAGCAACGTCGGTTCGAGATGGCGCTCGATGACG
CCAACTACCTCTGATAGTTGAGTCGATACTTCGGCGATCACCGCTTCCCTCATGATGTTTAACTTTGTTT
TAGGGCGACTGCCCTGCTGCGTAACATCGTTGCTGCTCCATAACATCAAACATCGACCCACGGCGTAACG
CGCTTGCTGCTTGGATGCCCGAGGCATAGACTGTACCCCAAAAAAAAACAGTCATAACAAGCCATGAAAA
CCGCCACTGCGCCGTTACCACCGCTGCGTTCGGTCAAGGTTCTGGACCAGTTGCGTGAGCGCATACTCTT
CCTTTTTCAATATTATTGAAGCATTTATCAGGGTTATTGTCTCATGAGCGGATACATATTTGAATGTATT
TAGAAAAATAAACAAATAGGGGTTCCGCGCACATTTCCCCGAAAAGTGCCACCTGACGTCTAAGAAACCA
TTATTATCATGACATTAACCTATAAAAATAGGCGTATCACGAGGCCCTTTCGTCCACTGAAGAGCCACTT
CGTGGTCTCACATTTTGTTAGACTTGCTTTTCCAAGCGGGTGTGTAACAATTGGGCGTGGTGGGTTTGGT
TGTGTTGGTGGTGTAGTATGAGACCACAGAGTGATTAATGAATCGGCCAACGCGCGGGGAGAGGCGGTTT
GCGTATTGGGCGCTCTTCCGCTTCCTCGCTCACTGACTCGCTGCGCTCGGTCGTTCGGCTGCGGCGAGCG
GTATCAGCTCACTCAAAGGCGGTAATACGGTTATCCACAGAATCAGGGGATAACGCAGGAAAGAACATGT
GAGCAAAAGGCCAGCAAAAGGCCAGGAACCGTAAAAAGGCCGCGTTGCTGGCGTTTTTCCATAGGCTCCG
CCCCCCTGACGAGCATCACAAAAATCGACGCTCAAGTCAGAGGTGGCGAAACCCGACAGGACTATAAAGA
TACCAGGCGTTTCCCCCTGGAAGCTCCCTCGTGCGCTCTCCTGTTCCGACCCTGCCGCTTACCGGATACC
TGTCCGCCTTTCTCCCTTCGGGAAGCGTGGCGCTTTCTCATAGCTCACGCTGTAGGTATCTCAGTTCGGT
GTAGGTCGTTCGCTCCAAGCTGGGCTGTGTGCACGAACCCCCCGTTCAGCCCGACCGCTGCGCCTTATCC
GGTAACTATCGTCTTGAGTCCAACCCGGTAAGACACGACTTATCGCCACTGGCAGCAGCCACTGGTAACA
GGATTAGCAGAGCGAGGTATGTAGGCGGTGCTACAGAGTTCTTGAAGTGGTGGCCTAACTACGGCTACAC
TAGAAGAACAGTATTTGGTATCTGCGCTCTGCTGAAGCCAGTTACCTTCGGAAAAAGAGTTGGTAGCTCT
TGATCCGGCAAACAAACCACCGCTGGTAGCGGTGGTTTTTTTGTTTGCAAGCAGCAGATTACGCGCAGAA
AAAAAGGATCTCAAGAAGATCCTTTGATCTTTTCTACGGGGTCTGACGCTCAGTGGAACGAAAACTCACG
TTAAGGGATTTTG
