>Addgene plasmid #50286 | pICH44199 | addgene partial sequence | sequence record 76427 | pBR322ori-F 5'-GGGAAACGCCTGGTATCTTT-3'
ATTTTTGTGATGCTCGTCAGGGGGGCGGAGCCTATGGAAAAACGCCAGCAACGCGGCCTTTTTACGGTTC
CTGGCCTTTTGCTGGCCTTTTGCTCACATGTTCTTTCCTGCGTTATCCCCTGATTCTGTGGATAACCGTA
TTACCGCCTTTGAGTGAGCTGATACCGCTCGCCGCAGCCGAACGACCGAGCGCAGCGAGTCAGTGAGCGA
GGAAGCGGAAGAGCGCCCAATACGCAAACCGCCTCTCCCCGCGCGTTGGCCGATTCATTAATCACTCTGT
GGTCTCATACTACACCACCAACACAACCAAACCCACCACGCCCAATTGTTACACACCCGCTTGGAAAAGC
AAGTCTAACAAAATGTGAGACCACGAAGTGGCTCTTCAGTGGACGAAAGGGCCTCGTGATACGCCTATTT
TTATAGGTTAATGTCATGATAATAATGGTTTCTTAGACGTCAGGTGGCACTTTTCGGGGAAATGTGCGCG
GAACCCCTATTTGTTTATTTTTCTAAATACATTCAAATATGTATCCGCTCATGAGACAATAACCCTGATA
AATGCTTCAATAATATTGAAAAAGGAAGAGTATGCGCTCACGCAACTGGTCCAGAACCTTGACCGAACGC
AGCGGTGGTAACGGCGCAGTGGCGGTTTTCATGGCTTGTTATGACTGTTTTTTTTTGGGGTACAGTCTAT
GCCTCGGGCATCCAAGCAGCAAGCGCGTTACGCCGTGGGTCGATGTTTGATGTTATGGAGCAGCAACGAT
GTTACGCAGCAGGGCAGTCGCCCTAAAACAAAGTTAAACATCATGAGGGGAAGCGGTGATCGCCGAAGTA
TCGACTCAACTATCA
